>Addgene plasmid #126106 | pBbA20k-RFP | addgene full sequence | sequence record 246987 | Addgene NGS Result
GACGTCTTTATAGCTAGCTCAGTCCTAGGTACAATGCTAGCAGGTTTAATCGAATTCAAAAGATCTTTTA
AGAAGGAGATATACATATGGCGAGTAGCGAAGACGTTATCAAAGAGTTCATGCGTTTCAAAGTTCGTATG
GAAGGTTCCGTTAACGGTCACGAGTTCGAAATCGAAGGTGAAGGTGAAGGTCGTCCGTACGAAGGTACCC
AGACCGCTAAACTGAAAGTTACCAAAGGTGGTCCGCTGCCGTTCGCTTGGGACATCCTGTCCCCGCAGTT
CCAGTACGGTTCCAAAGCTTACGTTAAACACCCGGCTGACATCCCGGACTACCTGAAACTGTCCTTCCCG
GAAGGTTTCAAATGGGAACGTGTTATGAACTTCGAAGACGGTGGTGTTGTTACCGTTACCCAGGACTCCT
CCCTGCAAGACGGTGAGTTCATCTACAAAGTTAAACTGCGTGGTACCAACTTCCCGTCCGACGGTCCGGT
TATGCAGAAAAAAACCATGGGTTGGGAAGCTTCCACCGAACGTATGTACCCGGAAGACGGTGCTCTGAAA
GGTGAAATCAAAATGCGTCTGAAACTGAAAGACGGTGGTCACTACGACGCTGAAGTTAAAACCACCTACA
TGGCTAAAAAACCGGTTCAGCTGCCGGGTGCTTACAAAACCGACATCAAACTGGACATCACCTCCCACAA
CGAAGACTACACCATCGTTGAACAGTACGAACGTGCTGAAGGTCGTCACTCCACCGGTGCTTAAGGATCC
AAACTCGAGTAAGGATCTCCAGGCATCAAATAAAACGAAAGGCTCAGTCGAAAGACTGGGCCTTTCGTTT
TATCTGTTGTTTGTCGGTGAACGCTCTCTACTAGAGTCACACTGGCTCACCTTCGGGTGGGCCTTTCTGC
GTTTATACCTAGGGATATATTCCGCTTCCTCGCTCACTGACTCGCTACGCTCGGTCGTTCGACTGCGGCG
AGCGGAAATGGCTTACGAACGGGGCGGAGATTTCCTGGAAGATGCCAGGAAGATACTTAACAGGGAAGTG
AGAGGGCCGCGGCAAAGCCGTTTTTCCATAGGCTCCGCCCCCCTGACAAGCATCACGAAATCTGACGCTC
AAATCAGTGGTGGCGAAACCCGACAGGACTATAAAGATACCAGGCGTTTCCCCCTGGCGGCTCCCTCGTG
CGCTCTCCTGTTCCTGCCTTTCGGTTTACCGGTGTCATTCCGCTGTTATGGCCGCGTTTGTCTCATTCCA
CGCCTGACACTCAGTTCCGGGTAGGCAGTTCGCTCCAAGCTGGACTGTATGCACGAACCCCCCGTTCAGT
CCGACCGCTGCGCCTTATCCGGTAACTATCGTCTTGAGTCCAACCCGGAAAGACATGCAAAAGCACCACT
GGCAGCAGCCACTGGTAATTGATTTAGAGGAGTTAGTCTTGAAGTCATGCGCCGGTTAAGGCTAAACTGA
AAGGACAAGTTTTGGTGACTGCGCTCCTCCAAGCCAGTTACCTCGGTTCAAAGAGTTGGTAGCTCAGAGA
ACCTTCGAAAAACCGCCCTGCAAGGCGGTTTTTTCGTTTTCAGAGCAAGAGATTACGCGCAGACCAAAAC
GATCTCAAGAAGATCATCTTATTAATCAGATAAAATATTTCTAGATTTCAGTGCAATTTATCTCTTCAAA
TGTAGCACCTGAAGTCAGCCCCATACGATATAAGTTGTTACTAGTGCTTGGATTCTCACCAATAAAAAAC
GCCCGGCGGCAACCGAGCGTTCTGAACAAATCCAGATGGAGTTCTGAGGTCATTACTGGATCTATCAACA
GGAGTCCAAGCGAGCTCTCGAACCCCAGAGTCCCGCTCAGAAGAACTCGTCAAGAAGGCGATAGAAGGCG
ATGCGCTGCGAATCGGGAGCGGCGATACCGTAAAGCACGAGGAAGCGGTCAGCCCATTCGCCGCCAAGCT
CTTCAGCAATATCACGGGTAGCCAACGCTATGTCCTGATAGCGGTCCGCCACACCCAGCCGGCCACAGTC
GATGAATCCAGAAAAGCGGCCATTTTCCACCATGATATTCGGCAAGCAGGCATCGCCATGGGTCACGACG
AGATCCTCGCCGTCGGGCATGCGCGCCTTGAGCCTGGCGAACAGTTCGGCTGGCGCGAGCCCCTGATGCT
CTTCGTCCAGATCATCCTGATCGACAAGACCGGCTTCCATCCGAGTACGTGCTCGCTCGATGCGATGTTT
CGCTTGGTGGTCGAATGGGCAGGTAGCCGGATCAAGCGTATGCAGCCGCCGCATTGCATCAGCCATGATG
GATACTTTCTCGGCAGGAGCAAGGTGAGATGACAGGAGATCCTGCCCCGGCACTTCGCCCAATAGCAGCC
AGTCCCTTCCCGCTTCAGTGACAACGTCGAGCACAGCTGCGCAAGGAACGCCCGTCGTGGCCAGCCACGA
TAGCCGCGCTGCCTCGTCCTGCAGTTCATTCAGGGCACCGGACAGGTCGGTCTTGACAAAAAGAACCGGG
CGCCCCTGCGCTGACAGCCGGAACACGGCGGCATCAGAGCAGCCGATTGTCTGTTGTGCCCAGTCATAGC
CGAATAGCCTCTCCACCCAAGCGGCCGGAGAACCTGCGTGCAATCCATCTTGTTCAATCATGCGAAACGA
TCCTCATCCTGTCTCTTGATCAGATCATGATCCCCTGCGCCATCAGATCCTTGGCGGCAAGAAAGCCATC
CAGTTTACTTTGCAGGGCTTCCCAACCTTACCAGAGGGCGCCCCAGCTGGCAATTCC
Features (pLannotate 1.2.2; 9 found; start..end, strand, type, name):
     12..41      +  promoter       J23119 promoter (fragment): bacterial promoter (Registry of Standard Biological Parts BBa J23119)
     87..764     +  CDS            mRFP1: monomeric derivative of DsRed (Campbell et al., 2002)
    797..868     +  terminator     rrnB T1 terminator: transcription terminator T1 from the E. coli rrnB gene
    884..911     +  terminator     T7Te terminator: phage T7 early transcription terminator
    930..985     -  rep_origin     RSF ori (fragment): Plasmids containing the RSF 1030 origin of replication can be propagated in E. coli cells that contain additional plasmids with compatible origins.
   1073..1618    -  rep_origin     p15A ori: Plasmids containing the medium-copy-number p15A origin of replication can be propagated in E. coli cells that contain a second plasmid with the ColE1 origin.
   1732..1826    -  terminator     lambda t0 terminator: transcription terminator from phage lambda
   1860..2651    -  CDS            neo: KKA2_KLEPN - Also known as kan, nptII. Experimental evidence at protein level: Swiss-Prot protein existence level 1. Resistance to kanamycin, neomycin, paromomycin, ribostamycin, butirosin and gentamicin B. From Klebsiella pneumoniae.
   2683..9       -  CDS            tnpA (fragment) (across the origin): TN5P_ECOLX - Also known as tnp. Experimental evidence at protein level: Swiss-Prot protein existence level 1. Mediates transposition of transposon Tn5 by a 'cut and paste' mechanism. First, the monomeric transposase binds the 19 bp inverted DNA repeats flanking the transposon. Then, dimerization of the DNA- bound transposase creates a synaptic DNA complex. After nicking of the first DNA strand, excision of the transposon proceeds through a series of intermediates. The transposase then mediates the insertion of the transposon at a new site by strand transfer. The activity of the wild- type tran
