[The description below was written by a language model from this plasmid's Addgene catalogue record and pLannotate feature annotations shown in this document.]
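Description:
pBbA20k-RFP is a small bacterial expression plasmid (about 2.8 kb in the sequenced record) from the BglBrick-compatible pBb vector family, built for constitutive gene expression in Escherichia coli. Its backbone carries a p15A origin of replication and a kanamycin resistance gene (neo/nptII, an aminoglycoside phosphotransferase) followed by the phage lambda t0 terminator. The catalogue lists the plasmid as high copy, whereas p15A is generally regarded as a medium-copy origin compatible with ColE1-type plasmids; the record does not resolve this difference. Short annotated matches to an RSF origin and to the Tn5 transposase are fragments only. They most likely reflect residual sequence adjoining the origin and the Tn5-derived resistance cassette, not functional elements.

The payload is a 678 bp synthetic RFP coding sequence, identified in the feature table as mRFP1, a monomeric derivative of DsRed. It is driven by a constitutive promoter that the depositor names S23200. The annotation software detects only a partial match to the Registry promoter J23119 at that position, which suggests a related sigma-70-type synthetic promoter, although the record does not describe the relationship. Transcription is stopped by a tandem terminator consisting of rrnB T1 and the phage T7 early terminator T7Te, which insulates the downstream origin from read-through.

The RFP serves as a fluorescent readout of promoter strength and as a placeholder that can be exchanged for a gene of interest using BglBrick-style cloning. The associated work concerns a tool for selecting and predicting expression vectors in E. coli, so the plasmid is best seen as one characterised member of a panel of vectors varying in promoter, origin and marker. The insert was assembled by In-Fusion cloning.
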