Addgene plasmid #126106: pBbA20k-RFP
Purpose: Constitutive expression vector for Escherichia coli. BglBrick compatible.
Depositing lab: Nigel Scrutton. Depositing organization: University of Manchester. Publication: SelProm: A Queryable and Predictive Expression Vector Selection Tool for Escherichia coli. Jervis AJ, Carbonell P, Taylor S, Sung R, Dunstan MS, Robinson CJ, Breitling R, Takano E, Scrutton NS. ACS Synth Biol. 2019 Mar 18. doi: 10.1021/acssynbio.8b00399. PubMed 30870592.
Backbone
  Vector backbone: pBb
  Backbone size w/o insert (bp): 2168
  Vector type: Bacterial Expression, Synthetic Biology
Growth in bacteria
  Bacterial resistance: Kanamycin, 50 μg/mL
  Growth temperature: 37°C
  Growth strain: DH5alpha
  Copy number: High Copy
Gene/Insert
  Gene/Insert name: RFP
  Species: Synthetic
  Insert size (bp): 678
  Promoter: S23200
  Cloning method: Unknown
  Sequencing primers: 5′ CTGCGCCATCAGATCCTTGG
Terms and licenses: Academic/Nonprofit Terms; Industry Terms: Not Available to Industry
Depositor comments: Cloning method was In-Fusion.
How to cite: pBbA20k-RFP was a gift from Nigel Scrutton (Addgene plasmid # 126106 ; http://n2t.net/addgene:126106 ; RRID:Addgene_126106)
